Addgene plasmid #125250: pGP-CMV-NES-fRCaMP2
Purpose: Expresses red fluorescent calcium sensor in mammalian cells
Depositing lab: Katalin Torok. Publication: The kinetic mechanisms of fast-decay red-fluorescent genetically encoded calcium indicators. Kerruth S, Coates C, Durst CD, Oertner TG, Torok K. J Biol Chem. 2019 Mar 15;294(11):3934-3946. doi: 10.1074/jbc.RA118.004543. Epub 2019 Jan 16. PubMed 30651353.
Backbone
  Vector backbone: pEGFP-N1
  Backbone manufacturer: Clontech
  Backbone size w/o insert (bp): 3955
  Total vector size (bp): 5341
  Vector type: Mammalian Expression
Growth in bacteria
  Bacterial resistance: Kanamycin, 50 μg/mL
  Growth temperature: 37°C
  Growth strain: DH5alpha
  Copy number: High Copy
Gene/Insert
  Gene/Insert name: fRCaMP2 (alt name: jRCaMP1a EF-3)
  Species: R. norvegicus (rat), G. gallus (chicken); E. quadricolor (Sea anemone)
  Insert size (bp): 1386
  Mutation: D396A
  Promoter: CMV
  Cloning method: Restriction Enzyme; 5′ cloning site BglII (not destroyed); 3′ cloning site NotI (not destroyed)
  Sequencing primers: 5′ CMV; 3′ SV40p
Resource information
  A portion of this plasmid was derived from a plasmid made by: Addgene #61562
Terms and licenses: Academic/Nonprofit Terms; Industry Terms: Not Available to Industry
Depositor comments: fRCaMP2 is the D396A variant of the jRCaMP1a gene cloned from the pGP-CMV vector (#61563) published by Dana et al. 2016.
How to cite: pGP-CMV-NES-fRCaMP2 was a gift from Katalin Torok (Addgene plasmid # 125250 ; http://n2t.net/addgene:125250 ; RRID:Addgene_125250)
