[The description below was written by a language model from this plasmid's Addgene catalogue record and pLannotate feature annotations shown in this document.]
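Description:
pGP-CMV-NES-fRCaMP2 is a 5.3 kb mammalian expression plasmid built on the Clontech pEGFP-N1 backbone, designed to express a red fluorescent genetically encoded calcium indicator in mammalian cells. It replicates at high copy in E. coli from a ColE1/pUC-type origin and also carries an f1 phage origin. Selection relies on a single Tn5 aminoglycoside phosphotransferase (NeoR/KanR) gene placed behind tandem bacterial (bla) and SV40 early promoters and followed by the HSV TK polyadenylation signal. This gives kanamycin resistance in bacteria and could support G418 selection in mammalian cells.

The payload is a roughly 1.4 kb insert cloned between BglII and NotI, driven by the human CMV immediate-early enhancer and promoter and terminated by the SV40 poly(A) signal. It encodes fRCaMP2, the D396A variant of jRCaMP1a; the alternative name "jRCaMP1a EF-3" suggests that the substitution lies in the third EF-hand of the calmodulin moiety. RCaMP-type sensors combine a red fluorescent protein derived from Entacmaea quadricolor with calmodulin and a calmodulin-binding peptide, which fits the rat, chicken and sea anemone origins listed, so that calcium binding changes fluorescence. A short His-tag-like match precedes the sensor coding sequence. The "NES" in the name implies a nuclear export signal for cytosolic localisation, although this is not separately annotated. The associated publication concerns fast-decay red calcium indicators, so this variant is intended for calcium imaging with faster kinetics.

The two feature tables, one from the depositor's sequence and one from repository sequencing, are the same length and list the same features, differing only by a 14 nt offset in numbering. Small annotated fragments (large T antigen, ble, bGH poly(A)) are probably backbone remnants or partial matches rather than functional elements.
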