Features (pLannotate 1.2.2; 15 found; start..end, strand, type, name):
     61..364     +  enhancer       CMV enhancer: human cytomegalovirus immediate early enhancer
    365..568     +  promoter       CMV promoter: human cytomegalovirus (CMV) immediate early promoter
    591..616     +  misc_feature   MCS (fragment): multiple cloning site
    688..708     +  CDS            capTEV™ (fragment): composite tag for in vivo biotinylation, TEV protease cleavage, and 6xHis tagging
    706..2004    +  CDS            RCaMP: RCaMP is a basic (constitutively fluorescent) red fluorescent protein published in 2013, derived from Entacmaea quadricolor.
   2023..2106    +  CDS            large T antigen (fragment): large T antigen from SV40 (simian virus 40)
   2129..2250    +  polyA_signal   SV40 poly(A) signal: SV40 polyadenylation signal
   2284..2712    -  rep_origin     f1 ori (sequence partly withheld): f1 bacteriophage origin of replication; arrow indicates direction of (+) strand synthesis
   2739..2843    +  promoter       AmpR promoter: bla
   2845..3202    +  promoter       SV40 promoter: SV40 enhancer and early promoter
   3237..4031    +  CDS            NeoR/KanR: aminoglycoside phosphotransferase from Tn5; aph(3')-II (or nptII); confers resistance to neomycin, kanamycin, and G418 (Geneticin®)
   4052..4204    +  CDS            ble (fragment): BLE_KLEPN - Experimental evidence at protein level: Swiss-Prot protein existence level 1. Binding protein with a strong affinity to the bleomycin family of antibiotics. Binds to CL990; an antimitotic-antibiotic compound. From Klebsiella pneumoniae.
   4263..4310    +  polyA_signal   HSV TK poly(A) signal: herpes simplex virus thymidine kinase polyadenylation signal (Cole and Stacy, 1985)
   4401..4417    -  polyA_signal   bGH poly(A) signal (fragment): bovine growth hormone polyadenylation signal
   4639..5227    +  rep_origin     ori: high-copy-number ColE1/pMB1/pBR322/pUC origin of replication
>Addgene plasmid #125250 | pGP-CMV-NES-fRCaMP2 | depositor full sequence | sequence record 239614 | pGP-CMV-NES-fRCaMP2 sequence 5341 bps
TAGTTATTAATAGTAATCAATTACGGGGTCATTAGTTCATAGCCCATATATGGAGTTCCGCGTTACATAA
CTTACGGTAAATGGCCCGCCTGGCTGACCGCCCAACGACCCCCGCCCATTGACGTCAATAATGACGTATG
TTCCCATAGTAACGCCAATAGGGACTTTCCATTGACGTCAATGGGTGGAGTATTTACGGTAAACTGCCCA
CTTGGCAGTACATCAAGTGTATCATATGCCAAGTACGCCCCCTATTGACGTCAATGACGGTAAATGGCCC
GCCTGGCATTATGCCCAGTACATGACCTTATGGGACTTTCCTACTTGGCAGTACATCTACGTATTAGTCA
TCGCTATTACCATGGTGATGCGGTTTTGGCAGTACATCAATGGGCGTGGATAGCGGTTTGACTCACGGGG
ATTTCCAAGTCTCCACCCCATTGACGTCAATGGGAGTTTGTTTTGGCACCAAAATCAACGGGACTTTCCA
AAATGTCGTAACAACTCCGCCCCATTGACGCAAATGGGCGGTAGGCGTGTACGGTGGGAGGTCTATATAA
GCAGAGCTGGTTTAGTGAACCGTCAGATCCGCTAGCGCTACCGGACTCAGATCTCGCCACCATGCTGCAG
AACGAGCTTGCTCTTAAGTTGGCTGGACTTGATATTAACAAGACTGGAGGAGGTTCTCATCATCATCATC
ATCATGGTATGGCTAGCATGACTGGTGGACAGCAAATGGGTCGGGATCTGTACGACGATGACGATAAGGA
TCTCGCAACAATGGTCGACTCATCACGTCGTAAGTGGAATAAGACAGGTCACGCAGTCAGAGCTATAGGT
CGGCTGAGCTCAGCGATCAACTGCGAAATGATGTACCCAGCGGATGGTGGTCTGCGTGGTTACACTCACA
TGGCGCTGAAAGTTGATGGCGGCGGTCACCTGTCCTGTTCTTTCGTGACCACCTACCGCTCCAAAAAGAC
TGTCGGCAACATTAAGATGCCTGCCATTCATAGCGTCAGCCACCGTCTGGAGCGCCTGGAGGAGAGCGAT
AACGAAATGTTTGTCGTACAGCGTGAACACGCAGTTGCCAAGTTTGTGGGCCTGGGTGGTGGCGGCGGTA
CCGGAGGGAGCATGAACTCCCTGATCAAGGAGAACATGCGTATGAAAGTGGTTCTGGAAGGCTCCGTAAA
CGGCCACCAGTTCAAATGCACTGGTGAAGGCGAAGGCAACCCGTATATGGGCACCCAGACTATGCGTATC
AAAGTGATCGAGGGTGGTCCGCTGCCGTTTGCGTTCGACATCCTGGCGACGTCCTTTATGTATGGCTCCC
GTACCTTCATCAAATATCCGAAAGGCATCCCGGATTTCTTTAAGCAGTCCTTCCCGGAAGGTTTTACCTG
GGAACGTGTGACCCGTTACGAAGACGGCGGCGTAATTACCGTTATGCAAGACACGTCTCTGGAGGATGGC
TGCCTGGTGTATCACGTGCAGGTTCGCGGTGTGAACTTCCCGAGCAATGGTGCTGTAATGCAAAAGAAAA
CCAAAGGTTGGGAGCCTACGGACTCCCAAACCACTGAAGAGCAGATCGCAGAATTTAAAGAGGCTTTCTC
CCTATTTGACAAGGACGGGGATGGGACAATAACAACCAAGGAGCTGGGGACGGTGATGCGGTCTCTGGGG
CAGAACCCCACAGAAGCAGAGCTGCAGGACATGATCAATGAAGTAGATGCCGACGGTGACGGCACAATCG
ACTTCCCTGAGTTCCTGATTATGATGGCAAGAAAAATGAAATACACAGACAGTGAAGAAGAAATTAGAGA
AGCGTTCGGCGTGTTTGCTAAGGATGGCAATGGCTACATCAGTGCAGCAGAGCTTCGCCACGTGATGACA
AACCTTGGAGAGAAGTTAACAGATGAAGAGGTTGATGAAATGATCAGGGAAGCAGACAGCGATGGGGATG
GTCAGGTAAACTACGAAGAGTTTGTACAAATGATGACAGCGAAGTAGGCGGCCGCGACTCTAGATCATAA
TCAGCCATACCACATTTGTAGAGGTTTTACTTGCTTTAAAAAACCTCCCACACCTCCCCCTGAACCTGAA
ACATAAAATGAATGCAATTGTTGTTGTTAACTTGTTTATTGCAGCTTATAATGGTTACAAATAAAGCAAT
AGCATCACAAATTTCACAAATAAAGCATTTTTTTCACTGCATTCTAGTTGTGGTTTGTCCAAACTCATCA
ATGTATCTTAAGGCGTAAATTGTAAGCGTTAATATTTTGTTAAAATTCGCGTTAAATTTTTGTTAAATCA
GCTCATTTTTTAACCAATAGGCCGAAATCGGCAAAATCCCTTATAAATCAAAAGAATAGACCGAGATAGG
GT
[37 nt withheld, positions 2383-2419]
AAAGAACGTGGACTCCAACGTCAAAGG
[49 nt withheld, positions 2447-2495]
T
[91 nt withheld, positions 2497-2587]
G
[124 nt withheld, positions 2589-2712]
CAGGTGGCACTTTTCGGGGAAATGTGCGCGGAACCCCTATTTGTTTATTTTTCTAAATACATTCAAATAT
GTATCCGCTCATGAGACAATAACCCTGATAAATGCTTCAATAATATTGAAAAAGGAAGAGTCCTGAGGCG
GAAAGAACCAGCTGTGGAATGTGTGTCAGTTAGGGTGTGGAAAGTCCCCAGGCTCCCCAGCAGGCAGAAG
TATGCAAAGCATGCATCTCAATTAGTCAGCAACCAGGTGTGGAAAGTCCCCAGGCTCCCCAGCAGGCAGA
AGTATGCAAAGCATGCATCTCAATTAGTCAGCAACCATAGTCCCGCCCCTAACTCCGCCCATCCCGCCCC
TAACTCCGCCCAGTTCCGCCCATTCTCCGCCCCATGGCTGACTAATTTTTTTTATTTATGCAGAGGCCGA
GGCCGCCTCGGCCTCTGAGCTATTCCAGAAGTAGTGAGGAGGCTTTTTTGGAGGCCTAGGCTTTTGCAAA
GATCGATCAAGAGACAGGATGAGGATCGTTTCGCATGATTGAACAAGATGGATTGCACGCAGGTTCTCCG
GCCGCTTGGGTGGAGAGGCTATTCGGCTATGACTGGGCACAACAGACAATCGGCTGCTCTGATGCCGCCG
TGTTCCGGCTGTCAGCGCAGGGGCGCCCGGTTCTTTTTGTCAAGACCGACCTGTCCGGTGCCCTGAATGA
ACTGCAAGACGAGGCAGCGCGGCTATCGTGGCTGGCCACGACGGGCGTTCCTTGCGCAGCTGTGCTCGAC
GTTGTCACTGAAGCGGGAAGGGACTGGCTGCTATTGGGCGAAGTGCCGGGGCAGGATCTCCTGTCATCTC
ACCTTGCTCCTGCCGAGAAAGTATCCATCATGGCTGATGCAATGCGGCGGCTGCATACGCTTGATCCGGC
TACCTGCCCATTCGACCACCAAGCGAAACATCGCATCGAGCGAGCACGTACTCGGATGGAAGCCGGTCTT
GTCGATCAGGATGATCTGGACGAAGAGCATCAGGGGCTCGCGCCAGCCGAACTGTTCGCCAGGCTCAAGG
CGAGCATGCCCGACGGCGAGGATCTCGTCGTGACCCATGGCGATGCCTGCTTGCCGAATATCATGGTGGA
AAATGGCCGCTTTTCTGGATTCATCGACTGTGGCCGGCTGGGTGTGGCGGACCGCTATCAGGACATAGCG
TTGGCTACCCGTGATATTGCTGAAGAGCTTGGCGGCGAATGGGCTGACCGCTTCCTCGTGCTTTACGGTA
TCGCCGCTCCCGATTCGCAGCGCATCGCCTTCTATCGCCTTCTTGACGAGTTCTTCTGAGCGGGACTCTG
GGGTTCGAAATGACCGACCAAGCGACGCCCAACCTGCCATCACGAGATTTCGATTCCACCGCCGCCTTCT
ATGAAAGGTTGGGCTTCGGAATCGTTTTCCGGGACGCCGGCTGGATGATCCTCCAGCGCGGGGATCTCAT
GCTGGAGTTCTTCGCCCACCCTAGGGGGAGGCTAACTGAAACACGGAAGGAGACAATACCGGAAGGAACC
CGCGCTATGACGGCAATAAAAAGACAGAATAAAACGCACGGTGTTGGGTCGTTTGTTCATAAACGCGGGG
TTCGGTCCCAGGGCTGGCACTCTGTCGATACCCCACCGAGACCCCATTGGGGCCAATACGCCCGCGTTTC
TTCCTTTTCCCCACCCCACCCCCCAAGTTCGGGTGAAGGCCCAGGGCTCGCAGCCAACGTCGGGGCGGCA
GGCCCTGCCATAGCCTCAGGTTACTCATATATACTTTAGATTGATTTAAAACTTCATTTTTAATTTAAAA
GGATCTAGGTGAAGATCCTTTTTGATAATCTCATGACCAAAATCCCTTAACGTGAGTTTTCGTTCCACTG
AGCGTCAGACCCCGTAGAAAAGATCAAAGGATCTTCTTGAGATCCTTTTTTTCTGCGCGTAATCTGCTGC
TTGCAAACAAAAAAACCACCGCTACCAGCGGTGGTTTGTTTGCCGGATCAAGAGCTACCAACTCTTTTTC
CGAAGGTAACTGGCTTCAGCAGAGCGCAGATACCAAATACTGTCCTTCTAGTGTAGCCGTAGTTAGGCCA
CCACTTCAAGAACTCTGTAGCACCGCCTACATACCTCGCTCTGCTAATCCTGTTACCAGTGGCTGCTGCC
AGTGGCGATAAGTCGTGTCTTACCGGGTTGGACTCAAGACGATAGTTACCGGATAAGGCGCAGCGGTCGG
GCTGAACGGGGGGTTCGTGCACACAGCCCAGCTTGGAGCGAACGACCTACACCGAACTGAGATACCTACA
GCGTGAGCTATGAGAAAGCGCCACGCTTCCCGAAGGGAGAAAGGCGGACAGGTATCCGGTAAGCGGCAGG
GTCGGAACAGGAGAGCGCACGAGGGAGCTTCCAGGGGGAAACGCCTGGTATCTTTATAGTCCTGTCGGGT
TTCGCCACCTCTGACTTGAGCGTCGATTTTTGTGATGCTCGTCAGGGGGGCGGAGCCTATGGAAAAACGC
CAGCAACGCGGCCTTTTTACGGTTCCTGGCCTTTTGCTGGCCTTTTGCTCACATGTTCTTTCCTGCGTTA
TCCCCTGATTCTGTGGATAACCGTATTACCGCCATGCAT
