Features (pLannotate 1.2.2; 15 found; start..end, strand, type, name):
     75..378     +  enhancer       CMV enhancer: human cytomegalovirus immediate early enhancer
    379..582     +  promoter       CMV promoter: human cytomegalovirus (CMV) immediate early promoter
    605..630     +  misc_feature   MCS (fragment): multiple cloning site
    702..722     +  CDS            capTEV™ (fragment): composite tag for in vivo biotinylation, TEV protease cleavage, and 6xHis tagging
    720..2018    +  CDS            RCaMP: RCaMP is a basic (constitutively fluorescent) red fluorescent protein published in 2013, derived from Entacmaea quadricolor.
   2037..2120    +  CDS            large T antigen (fragment): large T antigen from SV40 (simian virus 40)
   2143..2264    +  polyA_signal   SV40 poly(A) signal: SV40 polyadenylation signal
   2298..2726    -  rep_origin     f1 ori (sequence partly withheld): f1 bacteriophage origin of replication; arrow indicates direction of (+) strand synthesis
   2753..2857    +  promoter       AmpR promoter: bla
   2859..3216    +  promoter       SV40 promoter: SV40 enhancer and early promoter
   3251..4045    +  CDS            NeoR/KanR: aminoglycoside phosphotransferase from Tn5; aph(3')-II (or nptII); confers resistance to neomycin, kanamycin, and G418 (Geneticin®)
   4066..4218    +  CDS            ble (fragment): BLE_KLEPN - Experimental evidence at protein level: Swiss-Prot protein existence level 1. Binding protein with a strong affinity to the bleomycin family of antibiotics. Binds to CL990; an antimitotic-antibiotic compound. From Klebsiella pneumoniae.
   4277..4324    +  polyA_signal   HSV TK poly(A) signal: herpes simplex virus thymidine kinase polyadenylation signal (Cole and Stacy, 1985)
   4415..4431    -  polyA_signal   bGH poly(A) signal (fragment): bovine growth hormone polyadenylation signal
   4653..5241    +  rep_origin     ori: high-copy-number ColE1/pMB1/pBR322/pUC origin of replication
>Addgene plasmid #125250 | pGP-CMV-NES-fRCaMP2 | addgene full sequence | sequence record 264456 | Addgene NGS Result
TTACCGCCATGCATTAGTTATTAATAGTAATCAATTACGGGGTCATTAGTTCATAGCCCATATATGGAGT
TCCGCGTTACATAACTTACGGTAAATGGCCCGCCTGGCTGACCGCCCAACGACCCCCGCCCATTGACGTC
AATAATGACGTATGTTCCCATAGTAACGCCAATAGGGACTTTCCATTGACGTCAATGGGTGGAGTATTTA
CGGTAAACTGCCCACTTGGCAGTACATCAAGTGTATCATATGCCAAGTACGCCCCCTATTGACGTCAATG
ACGGTAAATGGCCCGCCTGGCATTATGCCCAGTACATGACCTTATGGGACTTTCCTACTTGGCAGTACAT
CTACGTATTAGTCATCGCTATTACCATGGTGATGCGGTTTTGGCAGTACATCAATGGGCGTGGATAGCGG
TTTGACTCACGGGGATTTCCAAGTCTCCACCCCATTGACGTCAATGGGAGTTTGTTTTGGCACCAAAATC
AACGGGACTTTCCAAAATGTCGTAACAACTCCGCCCCATTGACGCAAATGGGCGGTAGGCGTGTACGGTG
GGAGGTCTATATAAGCAGAGCTGGTTTAGTGAACCGTCAGATCCGCTAGCGCTACCGGACTCAGATCTCG
CCACCATGCTGCAGAACGAGCTTGCTCTTAAGTTGGCTGGACTTGATATTAACAAGACTGGAGGAGGTTC
TCATCATCATCATCATCATGGTATGGCTAGCATGACTGGTGGACAGCAAATGGGTCGGGATCTGTACGAC
GATGACGATAAGGATCTCGCAACAATGGTCGACTCATCACGTCGTAAGTGGAATAAGACAGGTCACGCAG
TCAGAGCTATAGGTCGGCTGAGCTCAGCGATCAACTGCGAAATGATGTACCCAGCGGATGGTGGTCTGCG
TGGTTACACTCACATGGCGCTGAAAGTTGATGGCGGCGGTCACCTGTCCTGTTCTTTCGTGACCACCTAC
CGCTCCAAAAAGACTGTCGGCAACATTAAGATGCCTGCCATTCATAGCGTCAGCCACCGTCTGGAGCGCC
TGGAGGAGAGCGATAACGAAATGTTTGTCGTACAGCGTGAACACGCAGTTGCCAAGTTTGTGGGCCTGGG
TGGTGGCGGCGGTACCGGAGGGAGCATGAACTCCCTGATCAAGGAGAACATGCGTATGAAAGTGGTTCTG
GAAGGCTCCGTAAACGGCCACCAGTTCAAATGCACTGGTGAAGGCGAAGGCAACCCGTATATGGGCACCC
AGACTATGCGTATCAAAGTGATCGAGGGTGGTCCGCTGCCGTTTGCGTTCGACATCCTGGCGACGTCCTT
TATGTATGGCTCCCGTACCTTCATCAAATATCCGAAAGGCATCCCGGATTTCTTTAAGCAGTCCTTCCCG
GAAGGTTTTACCTGGGAACGTGTGACCCGTTACGAAGACGGCGGCGTAATTACCGTTATGCAAGACACGT
CTCTGGAGGATGGCTGCCTGGTGTATCACGTGCAGGTTCGCGGTGTGAACTTCCCGAGCAATGGTGCTGT
AATGCAAAAGAAAACCAAAGGTTGGGAGCCTACGGACTCCCAAACCACTGAAGAGCAGATCGCAGAATTT
AAAGAGGCTTTCTCCCTATTTGACAAGGACGGGGATGGGACAATAACAACCAAGGAGCTGGGGACGGTGA
TGCGGTCTCTGGGGCAGAACCCCACAGAAGCAGAGCTGCAGGACATGATCAATGAAGTAGATGCCGACGG
TGACGGCACAATCGACTTCCCTGAGTTCCTGATTATGATGGCAAGAAAAATGAAATACACAGACAGTGAA
GAAGAAATTAGAGAAGCGTTCGGCGTGTTTGCTAAGGATGGCAATGGCTACATCAGTGCAGCAGAGCTTC
GCCACGTGATGACAAACCTTGGAGAGAAGTTAACAGATGAAGAGGTTGATGAAATGATCAGGGAAGCAGA
CAGCGATGGGGATGGTCAGGTAAACTACGAAGAGTTTGTACAAATGATGACAGCGAAGTAGGCGGCCGCG
ACTCTAGATCATAATCAGCCATACCACATTTGTAGAGGTTTTACTTGCTTTAAAAAACCTCCCACACCTC
CCCCTGAACCTGAAACATAAAATGAATGCAATTGTTGTTGTTAACTTGTTTATTGCAGCTTATAATGGTT
ACAAATAAAGCAATAGCATCACAAATTTCACAAATAAAGCATTTTTTTCACTGCATTCTAGTTGTGGTTT
GTCCAAACTCATCAATGTATCTTAAGGCGTAAATTGTAAGCGTTAATATTTTGTTAAAATTCGCGTTAAA
TTTTTGTTAAATCAGCTCATTTTTTAACCAATAGGCCGAAATCGGCAAAATCCCTTATAAATCAAAAGAA
TAGACCGAGATAGGGT
[37 nt withheld, positions 2397-2433]
AAAGAACGTGGACTCCAACGTCAAAGG
[49 nt withheld, positions 2461-2509]
T
[91 nt withheld, positions 2511-2601]
G
[124 nt withheld, positions 2603-2726]
CAGGTGGCACTTTTCGGGGAAATGTGCGCGGAACCCCTATTTGTTTATTTTTCTAAATACATTCAAATAT
GTATCCGCTCATGAGACAATAACCCTGATAAATGCTTCAATAATATTGAAAAAGGAAGAGTCCTGAGGCG
GAAAGAACCAGCTGTGGAATGTGTGTCAGTTAGGGTGTGGAAAGTCCCCAGGCTCCCCAGCAGGCAGAAG
TATGCAAAGCATGCATCTCAATTAGTCAGCAACCAGGTGTGGAAAGTCCCCAGGCTCCCCAGCAGGCAGA
AGTATGCAAAGCATGCATCTCAATTAGTCAGCAACCATAGTCCCGCCCCTAACTCCGCCCATCCCGCCCC
TAACTCCGCCCAGTTCCGCCCATTCTCCGCCCCATGGCTGACTAATTTTTTTTATTTATGCAGAGGCCGA
GGCCGCCTCGGCCTCTGAGCTATTCCAGAAGTAGTGAGGAGGCTTTTTTGGAGGCCTAGGCTTTTGCAAA
GATCGATCAAGAGACAGGATGAGGATCGTTTCGCATGATTGAACAAGATGGATTGCACGCAGGTTCTCCG
GCCGCTTGGGTGGAGAGGCTATTCGGCTATGACTGGGCACAACAGACAATCGGCTGCTCTGATGCCGCCG
TGTTCCGGCTGTCAGCGCAGGGGCGCCCGGTTCTTTTTGTCAAGACCGACCTGTCCGGTGCCCTGAATGA
ACTGCAAGACGAGGCAGCGCGGCTATCGTGGCTGGCCACGACGGGCGTTCCTTGCGCAGCTGTGCTCGAC
GTTGTCACTGAAGCGGGAAGGGACTGGCTGCTATTGGGCGAAGTGCCGGGGCAGGATCTCCTGTCATCTC
ACCTTGCTCCTGCCGAGAAAGTATCCATCATGGCTGATGCAATGCGGCGGCTGCATACGCTTGATCCGGC
TACCTGCCCATTCGACCACCAAGCGAAACATCGCATCGAGCGAGCACGTACTCGGATGGAAGCCGGTCTT
GTCGATCAGGATGATCTGGACGAAGAGCATCAGGGGCTCGCGCCAGCCGAACTGTTCGCCAGGCTCAAGG
CGAGCATGCCCGACGGCGAGGATCTCGTCGTGACCCATGGCGATGCCTGCTTGCCGAATATCATGGTGGA
AAATGGCCGCTTTTCTGGATTCATCGACTGTGGCCGGCTGGGTGTGGCGGACCGCTATCAGGACATAGCG
TTGGCTACCCGTGATATTGCTGAAGAGCTTGGCGGCGAATGGGCTGACCGCTTCCTCGTGCTTTACGGTA
TCGCCGCTCCCGATTCGCAGCGCATCGCCTTCTATCGCCTTCTTGACGAGTTCTTCTGAGCGGGACTCTG
GGGTTCGAAATGACCGACCAAGCGACGCCCAACCTGCCATCACGAGATTTCGATTCCACCGCCGCCTTCT
ATGAAAGGTTGGGCTTCGGAATCGTTTTCCGGGACGCCGGCTGGATGATCCTCCAGCGCGGGGATCTCAT
GCTGGAGTTCTTCGCCCACCCTAGGGGGAGGCTAACTGAAACACGGAAGGAGACAATACCGGAAGGAACC
CGCGCTATGACGGCAATAAAAAGACAGAATAAAACGCACGGTGTTGGGTCGTTTGTTCATAAACGCGGGG
TTCGGTCCCAGGGCTGGCACTCTGTCGATACCCCACCGAGACCCCATTGGGGCCAATACGCCCGCGTTTC
TTCCTTTTCCCCACCCCACCCCCCAAGTTCGGGTGAAGGCCCAGGGCTCGCAGCCAACGTCGGGGCGGCA
GGCCCTGCCATAGCCTCAGGTTACTCATATATACTTTAGATTGATTTAAAACTTCATTTTTAATTTAAAA
GGATCTAGGTGAAGATCCTTTTTGATAATCTCATGACCAAAATCCCTTAACGTGAGTTTTCGTTCCACTG
AGCGTCAGACCCCGTAGAAAAGATCAAAGGATCTTCTTGAGATCCTTTTTTTCTGCGCGTAATCTGCTGC
TTGCAAACAAAAAAACCACCGCTACCAGCGGTGGTTTGTTTGCCGGATCAAGAGCTACCAACTCTTTTTC
CGAAGGTAACTGGCTTCAGCAGAGCGCAGATACCAAATACTGTTCTTCTAGTGTAGCCGTAGTTAGGCCA
CCACTTCAAGAACTCTGTAGCACCGCCTACATACCTCGCTCTGCTAATCCTGTTACCAGTGGCTGCTGCC
AGTGGCGATAAGTCGTGTCTTACCGGGTTGGACTCAAGACGATAGTTACCGGATAAGGCGCAGCGGTCGG
GCTGAACGGGGGGTTCGTGCACACAGCCCAGCTTGGAGCGAACGACCTACACCGAACTGAGATACCTACA
GCGTGAGCTATGAGAAAGCGCCACGCTTCCCGAAGGGAGAAAGGCGGACAGGTATCCGGTAAGCGGCAGG
GTCGGAACAGGAGAGCGCACGAGGGAGCTTCCAGGGGGAAACGCCTGGTATCTTTATAGTCCTGTCGGGT
TTCGCCACCTCTGACTTGAGCGTCGATTTTTGTGATGCTCGTCAGGGGGGCGGAGCCTATGGAAAAACGC
CAGCAACGCGGCCTTTTTACGGTTCCTGGCCTTTTGCTGGCCTTTTGCTCACATGTTCTTTCCTGCGTTA
TCCCCTGATTCTGTGGATAACCGTA
