>Addgene plasmid #125250 | pGP-CMV-NES-fRCaMP2 | depositor partial sequence | sequence record 239613 | pGP-CMV-NES-fRCaMP2 sequence 1386 bps
ATGCTGCAGAACGAGCTTGCTCTTAAGTTGGCTGGACTTGATATTAACAAGACTGGAGGAGGTTCTCATC
ATCATCATCATCATGGTATGGCTAGCATGACTGGTGGACAGCAAATGGGTCGGGATCTGTACGACGATGA
CGATAAGGATCTCGCAACAATGGTCGACTCATCACGTCGTAAGTGGAATAAGACAGGTCACGCAGTCAGA
GCTATAGGTCGGCTGAGCTCAGCGATCAACTGCGAAATGATGTACCCAGCGGATGGTGGTCTGCGTGGTT
ACACTCACATGGCGCTGAAAGTTGATGGCGGCGGTCACCTGTCCTGTTCTTTCGTGACCACCTACCGCTC
CAAAAAGACTGTCGGCAACATTAAGATGCCTGCCATTCATAGCGTCAGCCACCGTCTGGAGCGCCTGGAG
GAGAGCGATAACGAAATGTTTGTCGTACAGCGTGAACACGCAGTTGCCAAGTTTGTGGGCCTGGGTGGTG
GCGGCGGTACCGGAGGGAGCATGAACTCCCTGATCAAGGAGAACATGCGTATGAAAGTGGTTCTGGAAGG
CTCCGTAAACGGCCACCAGTTCAAATGCACTGGTGAAGGCGAAGGCAACCCGTATATGGGCACCCAGACT
ATGCGTATCAAAGTGATCGAGGGTGGTCCGCTGCCGTTTGCGTTCGACATCCTGGCGACGTCCTTTATGT
ATGGCTCCCGTACCTTCATCAAATATCCGAAAGGCATCCCGGATTTCTTTAAGCAGTCCTTCCCGGAAGG
TTTTACCTGGGAACGTGTGACCCGTTACGAAGACGGCGGCGTAATTACCGTTATGCAAGACACGTCTCTG
GAGGATGGCTGCCTGGTGTATCACGTGCAGGTTCGCGGTGTGAACTTCCCGAGCAATGGTGCTGTAATGC
AAAAGAAAACCAAAGGTTGGGAGCCTACGGACTCCCAAACCACTGAAGAGCAGATCGCAGAATTTAAAGA
GGCTTTCTCCCTATTTGACAAGGACGGGGATGGGACAATAACAACCAAGGAGCTGGGGACGGTGATGCGG
TCTCTGGGGCAGAACCCCACAGAAGCAGAGCTGCAGGACATGATCAATGAAGTAGATGCCGACGGTGACG
GCACAATCGACTTCCCTGAGTTCCTGATTATGATGGCAAGAAAAATGAAATACACAGACAGTGAAGAAGA
AATTAGAGAAGCGTTCGGCGTGTTTGCTAAGGATGGCAATGGCTACATCAGTGCAGCAGAGCTTCGCCAC
GTGATGACAAACCTTGGAGAGAAGTTAACAGATGAAGAGGTTGATGAAATGATCAGGGAAGCAGACAGCG
ATGGGGATGGTCAGGTAAACTACGAAGAGTTTGTACAAATGATGACAGCGAAGTAG
